>Addgene plasmid #209931 | pAAV-VTKS4-GCaMP6f | addgene full sequence | sequence record 414074 | Addgene NGS Result
GCGCGCTCGCTCGCTCACTGAGGCCGCCCGGGCGTCGGGCGACCTTTGGTCGCCCGGCCTCAGTGAGCGA
GCGAGCGCGCAGAGAGGGAGTGGCCAACTCCATCACTAGGGGTTCCTGCTAGACTGCAGAGGGCCCTGCG
TATGAGTGCAAGTGGGTTTTAGGACCAGGATGAGGCGGGGTGGGGGTGCCTACCTGACGACCGACCCCGA
CCCACTGGACAAGCACCCAACCCCCATTCCCCAAATTGCGCATCCCCTATCAGAGAGGGGGAGGGGAAAC
AGGATGCGGCGAGGCGCGTGCGCACTGCCAGCTTCAGCACCGCGGACAGTGCCTTCGCCCCCGCCTGGCG
GCGCGCGCCACCGCCGCCTCAGCACTGAAGGCGCGCTGACGTCACTCGCCGGTCCCCCGCAAACTCCCCT
TCCCGGCCACCTTGGTCGCGTCCGCGCCGCCGCCGGCCCAGCCGGACCGCACCACGCGAGGCGCGAGATA
GGGGGGCACGGGCGCGACCATCTGCGCTGCGGCGCCGGCGACTCAGCGCTGCCTCAGTCTGCGGTGGGCA
GCGGAGGAGTCGTGTCGTGCCTGAGAGCGCAGTCAGATATCGTTTAAACTCCGGAGAAGTTCCTATTCTC
TAGAAAGTATAGGAACTTCCCTCAGCACCATGGCTAGCGGCAGCCTCGGAGTTTGAATAGATAGAATAAA
ATATCTTTATTTTCATTCCATCTGTGTGTTGGTTTTTTGTGTGAGATCTACGGGTGGCATCCCTGTGACC
CCTCCCCAGTGCCTCTCCTGGCCCTGGAAGTTGCCACTCCAGTGCCCACCAGCCTTGTCCTAATAAAATT
AAGTTGCATCATTTTGTCTGACTAGGTGTCCTTCTATAATATTATGGGGTGGAGGGGGGTGGTATGGAGC
AAGGGGCAAGTTGGGAAGACAACCTGTAGGGCCTGCGGGGTCTATTGGGAACCAAGCTGGAGTGCAGTGG
CACAATCTTGGCTCACTGCAATCTCCGCCTCCTGGGTTCAAGCGATTCTCCTGCCTCAGGCTCCCGAGTT
GTTGGGATTCCAGGCATGCATGACCAGGCTCAGCTAATTTTTGTTTTTTTGGTAGAGACGGGGTTTCACC
ATATTGGCCAGGCTGGTCTCCAACTCCTAATCTCAGGTGATCTACCCACCTTGGCCTCCCAAATTGCTGG
GATTACAGGCGTGAACCACTGCTCCCTTCCCTGTCCTTCTGCCTCAGCTAATTGAGTAGGGGGGAGGCTA
ACTGAAACACGGAAGGAGACAATACCGGAAGGAACCCGCGCTATGACGGCAATAAAAAGACAGAATAAAA
CGCACGGGTGTTGGGTCGTTTGTTCATAAACGCGGGGTTCGGTCCCAGGGCTGGCACTCTGTCGATACCC
CACCGAGACCCCATTGGGGCCAATACGCCCGCGTTTCTTCCTTTTCCCCACCCCACCCCCCAAGTTCGGG
TGAAGGCCCAGGGCTCGCAGCCAACGTCGGGGCGGCAGGCCGTGGAAGTTCCTATTCTCTAGAAAGTATA
GGAACTTCACCGGAATAACTTCGTATAGGATACTTTATACGAAGTTATGCAGAATGGTAGCTGGATTGTA
GCTGCTATTAGCAATATGAAACCTCTTAATAACTTCGTATAGCATACATTATACGAAGTTATAACGCGCC
ACTAGTGAATTCGAGCTCGGTACCTCACTTGGCTGTCATCATCTGGACAAATTCTTCATAATTGACCTGA
CCGTCTCCATCGATGTCGGCCTCTCGGATCATCTCATCCACTTCTTCATCTGTAAGTTTCTCTCCCAAGT
TGGTCATCACATGCCGGAGCTCAGCAGCGCTGATATAGCCGTTACCATCCTTGTCAAACACGCCAAAGGC
TTCTCTTATCTCCTCCTCCGTGTCTCTGTATTTCATCTTTCTAGCCATCATTGTCAGGAATTCAGGAAAG
TCAATAGTTCCGTCACCGTCTGCATCGACTTCATTGATCATGTCCTGCAGTTCTGCCTCTGTCGGGTTTT
GACCCAGGGACCTCATGACGGTGCCTAATTCCTTGGTGGTGATTGTCCCATCCCCGTCCTTATCAAACAG
TGAGAATTCCTCTTTAAACTCTGCAATCTGCTCTTCTGTCAGCTGATCAGGCAGATTGTACTCCAGCTTG
TGCCCGAGTATATTGCCATCCTCCTTGAAATCAATCCCCTTGAGTTCTATTCTGTTCACCAAGGTATCCC
CCTCAAACTTCACCTCCGCCCGCGTCTTATAGTTGCCGTCATCTTTGAAGAAAATGGTGCGCTCCTGAAT
GTAGCCCTCTGGCATGGCAGACTTAAAGAAGTCATGCTGCTTCATATGATCTGGGTAGCGACTGAAGCAC
TGTACGCCATAAGTGAGCGTGGTGACAAGGGTTGGCCAGGGTACTGGCAACTTGCCAGTCGTACAAATGA
ACTTCAGAGTCAGTTTCCCATATGTCGCATCTCCTTCTCCTTCTCCTGACACAGAGAATTTGTGTCCATT
CACATCGCCGTCCAGCTCCACAAGGATGGGGACAACACCTGTGAAGAGTTCCTCTCCTTTGGACACCATG
CTGCCCCCAGTACCTCCTTTGTAGAGCTCGTCCATGCCTAGAGTGATTCCAGCAGCAGTCACAAACTCCA
ATAGAACCATGTGGTCCCTTTTCTCATTGGGGTCTTTACTCAGCTTGCTCTGAACAGACAAATAGTGGTT
GTCAGGTAACAGAACAGGCCCATCACCAATGGGTGTGTTCTGCTGGTAGTGGTATGCGAGTTGTACCCCT
CCATCTTCGATGTTGTGCCGGATCTTGAAGTTGGCTTTTATGCCATTCTTCTGCTTATCTGCTTTGATGT
AGACATTTTCAAGACTGCTTAGTCGCCCAATGGCCCTCACAGCGTGGCCAGTCTTGTTCCATTTACGGCG
AGATGAGTCCACCATGGTGGCCAGGTCCTTGTCGTCATCGTCATATAGGTCCCTGCCCATTTGTTGACCA
CCAGTCATGGAGGCCATTCCATGATGGTGGTGATGATGGGACCCCATGGTGGCAAGCTTTACTAGTGGTG
GCGCTAGCATAACTTCGTATAAAGTATCCTATACGAAGTTATTTGCCTTAACCCAGAAATTATCACTGTT
ATTCTTTAGAATGGTGCAAAGAATAACTTCGTATAATGTATGCTATACGAAGTTATGGCGCGCCAATCAA
CCTCTGGATTACAAAATTTGTGAAAGATTGACTGGTATTCTTAACTATGTTGCTCCTTTTACGCTATGTG
GATACGCTGCTTTAATGCCTTTGTATCATGCTATTGCTTCCCGTATGGCTTTCATTTTCTCCTCCTTGTA
TAAATCCTGGTTGCTGTCTCTTTATGAGGAGTTGTGGCCCGTTGTCAGGCAACGTGGCGTGGTGTGCACT
GTGTTTGCTGACGCAACCCCCACTGGTTGGGGCATTGCCACCACCTGTCAGCTCCTTTCCGGGACTTTCG
CTTTCCCCCTCCCTATTGCCACGGCGGAACTCATCGCCGCCTGCCTTGCCCGCTGCTGGACAGGGGCTCG
GCTGTTGGGCACTGACAATTCCGTGGTGTTGTCGGGGAAGCTGACGTCCTTTCCATGGCTGCTCGCCTGT
GTTGCCACCTGGATTCTGCGCGGGACGTCCTTCTGCTACGTCCCTTCGGCCCTCAATCCAGCGGACCTTC
CTTCCCGCGGCCTGCTGCCGGCTCTGCGGCCTCTTCCGCGTCTTCGCCTTCGCCCTCAGACGAGTCGGAT
CTCCCTTTGGGCCGCCTCCCCGCCTGGATCCTGTGCCTTCTAGTTGCCAGCCATCTGTTGTTTGCCCCTC
CCCCGTGCCTTCCTTGACCCTGGAAGGTGCCACTCCCACTGTCCTTTCCTAATAAAATGAGGAAATTGCA
TCGCATTGTCTGAGTAGGTGTCATTCTATTCTGGGGGGTGGGGTGGGGCAGGACAGCAAGGGGGAGGATT
GGGAAGACAATAGCAGGCATGCTGGGGATGCGGTGGGCTCTATGGCAGGAACCCCTAGTGATGGAGTTGG
CCACTCCCTCTCTGCGCGCTCGCTCGCTCACTGAGGCCGGGCGACCAAAGGTCGCCCGACGCCCGGGCTT
TGCCCGGGCGGCCTCAGTGAGCGAGCGAGCGCGCAGCTGCCTGCAGGGGCGCCTGATGCGGTATTTTCTC
CTTACGCATCTGTGCGGTATTTCACACCGCATA
[95 nt withheld, positions 4234-4328]
T
[46 nt withheld, positions 4330-4375]
C
[141 nt withheld, positions 4377-4517]
CCTTTGACGTTGGAGTCCACGTTCTTT
[37 nt withheld, positions 4545-4581]
ACTCTATCTCGGGCTATTCTTTTGATTTATAAGGGATTTTGCCGATTTCGGTCTATTGGTTAAAAAATGA
GCTGATTTAACAAAAATTTAACGCGAATTTTAACAAAATATTAACGTTTACAATTTTATGGTGCACTCTC
AGTACAATCTGCTCTGATGCCGCATAGTTAAGCCAGCCCCGACACCCGCCAACACCCGCTGACGCGCCCT
GACGGGCTTGTCTGCTCCCGGCATCCGCTTACAGACAAGCTGTGACCGTCTCCGGGAGCTGCATGTGTCA
GAGGTTTTCACCGTCATCACCGAAACGCGCGAGACGAAAGGGCCTCGTGATACGCCTATTTTTATAGGTT
AATGTCATGATAATAATGGTTTCTTAGACGTCAGGTGGCACTTTTCGGGGAAATGTGCGCGGAACCCCTA
TTTGTTTATTTTTCTAAATACATTCAAATATGTATCCGCTCATGAGACAATAACCCTGATAAATGCTTCA
ATAATATTGAAAAAGGAAGAGTATGAGTATTCAACATTTCCGTGTCGCCCTTATTCCCTTTTTTGCGGCA
TTTTGCCTTCCTGTTTTTGCTCACCCAGAAACGCTGGTGAAAGTAAAAGATGCTGAAGATCAGTTGGGTG
CACGAGTGGGTTACATCGAACTGGATCTCAACAGCGGTAAGATCCTTGAGAGTTTTCGCCCCGAAGAACG
TTTTCCAATGATGAGCACTTTTAAAGTTCTGCTATGTGGCGCGGTATTATCCCGTATTGACGCCGGGCAA
GAGCAACTCGGTCGCCGCATACACTATTCTCAGAATGACTTGGTTGAGTACTCACCAGTCACAGAAAAGC
ATCTTACGGATGGCATGACAGTAAGAGAATTATGCAGTGCTGCCATAACCATGAGTGATAACACTGCGGC
CAACTTACTTCTGACAACGATCGGAGGACCGAAGGAGCTAACCGCTTTTTTGCACAACATGGGGGATCAT
GTAACTCGCCTTGATCGTTGGGAACCGGAGCTGAATGAAGCCATACCAAACGACGAGCGTGACACCACGA
TGCCTGTAGCAATGGCAACAACGTTGCGCAAACTATTAACTGGCGAACTACTTACTCTAGCTTCCCGGCA
ACAATTAATAGACTGGATGGAGGCGGATAAAGTTGCAGGACCACTTCTGCGCTCGGCCCTTCCGGCTGGC
TGGTTTATTGCTGATAAATCTGGAGCCGGTGAGCGTGGGTCTCGCGGTATCATTGCAGCACTGGGGCCAG
ATGGTAAGCCCTCCCGTATCGTAGTTATCTACACGACGGGGAGTCAGGCAACTATGGATGAACGAAATAG
ACAGATCGCTGAGATAGGTGCCTCACTGATTAAGCATTGGTAACTGTCAGACCAAGTTTACTCATATATA
CTTTAGATTGATTTAAAACTTCATTTTTAATTTAAAAGGATCTAGGTGAAGATCCTTTTTGATAATCTCA
TGACCAAAATCCCTTAACGTGAGTTTTCGTTCCACTGAGCGTCAGACCCCGTAGAAAAGATCAAAGGATC
TTCTTGAGATCCTTTTTTTCTGCGCGTAATCTGCTGCTTGCAAACAAAAAAACCACCGCTACCAGCGGTG
GTTTGTTTGCCGGATCAAGAGCTACCAACTCTTTTTCCGAAGGTAACTGGCTTCAGCAGAGCGCAGATAC
CAAATACTGTTCTTCTAGTGTAGCCGTAGTTAGGCCACCACTTCAAGAACTCTGTAGCACCGCCTACATA
CCTCGCTCTGCTAATCCTGTTACCAGTGGCTGCTGCCAGTGGCGATAAGTCGTGTCTTACCGGGTTGGAC
TCAAGACGATAGTTACCGGATAAGGCGCAGCGGTCGGGCTGAACGGGGGGTTCGTGCACACAGCCCAGCT
TGGAGCGAACGACCTACACCGAACTGAGATACCTACAGCGTGAGCTATGAGAAAGCGCCACGCTTCCCGA
AGGGAGAAAGGCGGACAGGTATCCGGTAAGCGGCAGGGTCGGAACAGGAGAGCGCACGAGGGAGCTTCCA
GGGGGAAACGCCTGGTATCTTTATAGTCCTGTCGGGTTTCGCCACCTCTGACTTGAGCGTCGATTTTTGT
GATGCTCGTCAGGGGGGCGGAGCCTATGGAAAAACGCCAGCAACGCGGCCTTTTTACGGTTCCTGGCCTT
TTGCTGGCCTTTTGCTCACATGTCCTGCAGGCAGCT
Features (pLannotate 1.2.2; 27 found; start..end, strand, type, name):
     26..117     -  repeat_region  AAV2 ITR (fragment): inverted terminal repeat of adeno-associated virus serotype 2 inverted
    145..592     +  promoter       hSyn promoter: human synapsin I promoter; confers neuron-specific expression (Kügler et al., 2003)
    616..649     +  protein_bind   FRT (minimal): supports FLP-mediated excision but not integration (Turan and Bode, 2011) FLP recombinase from the Saccharomyces cerevisiae 2μ plasmid
    695..743     +  polyA_signal   poly(A) signal: synthetic polyadenylation signal
    752..1228    +  polyA_signal   hGH poly(A) signal: human growth hormone polyadenylation signal
   1307..1355    +  polyA_signal   HSV TK poly(A) signal: herpes simplex virus thymidine kinase polyadenylation signal (Cole and Stacy, 1985)
   1446..1462    -  polyA_signal   bGH poly(A) signal (fragment): bovine growth hormone polyadenylation signal
   1515..1548    +  protein_bind   FRT (minimal): supports FLP-mediated excision but not integration (Turan and Bode, 2011) FLP recombinase from the Saccharomyces cerevisiae 2μ plasmid
   1555..1588    +  protein_bind   lox2272: Cre-mediated recombination occurs in the 8-bp core sequence (GGATACTT). lox2272 sites are compatible with each other, but incompatible with loxP or loxN sites (Lee and Saito, 1988). Cre recombinase
   1589..1638    -  intron         β-globin intron (fragment): internally truncated intron from human β-globin
   1639..1672    +  protein_bind   loxP: Cre-mediated recombination occurs in the 8-bp core sequence (GCATACAT). Cre recombinase
   1687..1704    +  misc_feature   MCS (fragment): pUC18/19 multiple cloning site
   1708..3054    -  CDS            GCaMP2: GCaMP2 is a basic (constitutively fluorescent) green fluorescent protein published in 2006, derived from Aequorea victoria.
   3089..3122    -  protein_bind   lox2272: Cre-mediated recombination occurs in the 8-bp core sequence (GGATACTT). lox2272 sites are compatible with each other, but incompatible with loxP or loxN sites (Lee and Saito, 1988). Cre recombinase
   3123..3172    -  intron         β-globin intron (fragment): internally truncated intron from human β-globin
   3173..3206    -  protein_bind   loxP: Cre-mediated recombination occurs in the 8-bp core sequence (GCATACAT). Cre recombinase
   3215..3803    +  misc_feature   WPRE: woodchuck hepatitis virus posttranscriptional regulatory element
   3811..4035    +  polyA_signal   bGH poly(A) signal: bovine growth hormone polyadenylation signal
   4037..4177    +  repeat_region  AAV2 ITR: inverted terminal repeat of adeno-associated virus serotype 2 inverted
   4182..4233    -  misc_feature   bom (fragment): basis of mobility region from pBR322
   4252..4707    +  rep_origin     f1 ori (sequence partly withheld): f1 bacteriophage origin of replication; arrow indicates direction of (+) strand synthesis
   4708..4757    -  misc_feature   bom (fragment): basis of mobility region from pBR322
   4859..4894    -  CDS            rop (fragment): Rop protein, which maintains plasmids at low copy number; rop
   4989..5093    +  promoter       AmpR promoter: bla
   5094..5954    +  CDS            AmpR: β-lactamase; bla; confers resistance to ampicillin, carbenicillin, and related antibiotics
   6125..6713    +  rep_origin     ori: high-copy-number ColE1/pMB1/pBR322/pUC origin of replication
   6786..26      +  repeat_region  AAV2 ITR (fragment) (across the origin): inverted terminal repeat of adeno-associated virus serotype 2 inverted
