[The description below was written by a language model from this plasmid's Addgene catalogue record and pLannotate feature annotations shown in this document.]
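Description:
pAAV-VTKS4-GCaMP6f is an adeno-associated virus transfer plasmid for intersectional expression of the genetically encoded calcium indicator GCaMP6f in neurons, requiring both Cre and Flp recombinases (CRE-ON / FLP-ON). The 6.8 kb plasmid is built on a pAAV backbone. It is propagated in bacteria through a high-copy ColE1/pUC-type origin with ampicillin selection (AmpR under its own promoter), and it also carries an f1 phage origin. AAV2 inverted terminal repeats flank the expression cassette and allow it to be packaged into recombinant AAV particles for delivery to mammalian cells.

Between the ITRs, the human synapsin I promoter provides neuron-restricted transcription. Immediately downstream lies a transcriptional stop cassette made of several polyadenylation signals (synthetic, hGH and HSV TK, plus a bGH fragment) bracketed by two minimal FRT sites in the same orientation, so Flp excises the stop block. The GCaMP6f coding sequence follows in inverted orientation. The automated annotation labels it as the related GCaMP2, but the catalogue entry identifies it as GCaMP6f. It is flanked by paired lox2272 and loxP sites arranged head-to-head in a DIO/FLEx configuration, with short β-globin intron fragments serving as spacers between the lox sites. Cre inverts the reading frame into the sense orientation and then locks it there by excising one site of each pair. Functional transcript is therefore produced only in neurons where both recombinases have acted. A WPRE and a bGH polyadenylation signal downstream enhance and terminate expression.

The construct is suited to calcium imaging of neuronal populations defined by the overlap of Cre and Flp driver lines. The record also lists a CRISPR vector type, but no CRISPR components appear in the feature table.
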