Addgene plasmid #209931: pAAV-VTKS4-GCaMP6f
Purpose: Cre- and Flp-dependent transgene expression (CRE-ON / FLP-ON) of GCaMP6f in neurons under the control of the hSyn1 promoter. Based on construct from Pouchelon et al Cell Rep Methods. 2022.
Depositing lab: Jessica Cardin. Depositing organization: Yale University.
Backbone
  Vector backbone: pAAV
  Backbone size w/o insert (bp): 5417
  Total vector size (bp): 6787
  Vector type: Mammalian Expression, AAV, Cre/Lox, CRISPR
Growth in bacteria
  Bacterial resistance: Ampicillin, 100 μg/mL
  Growth temperature: 37°C
  Growth strain: NEB Stable
  Copy number: High Copy
Gene/Insert
  Gene/Insert name: GCaMP6f
  Species: M. musculus (mouse)
  Insert size (bp): 1370
  Promoter: hSyn
  Cloning method: Restriction Enzyme; 5′ cloning site HindII (unknown if destroyed); 3′ cloning site KpnI (unknown if destroyed)
  Sequencing primers: 5′ gctagcgccaccactagtaAAG; 3′ cGGTACCTCACTTGGCTG
Terms and licenses: Academic/Nonprofit Terms; Industry Terms: Not Available to Industry
How to cite: pAAV-VTKS4-GCaMP6f was a gift from Jessica Cardin (Addgene plasmid # 209931 ; http://n2t.net/addgene:209931 ; RRID:Addgene_209931)
